Addgene plasmid #99091: pRRG101-mblk
Purpose: dsRNA and riboprobe synthesis for Schmidtea mediterranea mblk
Depositing lab: Phillip Newmark. Depositing organization: University of Illinois at Urbana-Champaign. Publication: A functional genomics screen in planarians reveals regulators of whole-brain regeneration. Roberts-Galbraith RH, Brubacher JL, Newmark PA. Elife. 2016 Sep 9;5. pii: e17002. doi: 10.7554/eLife.17002. PubMed 27612384.
Backbone
  Vector backbone: pJC53.2
  Backbone manufacturer: Phillip Newmark (Addgene plasmid # 26536)
  Backbone size w/o insert (bp): 3240
  Vector type: T/A Cloning Vector for dsRNA generation and the generation of sense and anti-sense probes
Growth in bacteria
  Bacterial resistance: Ampicillin and Kanamycin, 100 & 50 μg/mL
  Growth temperature: 37°C
  Growth strain: DH5alpha
  Copy number: High Copy
Gene/Insert
  Gene/Insert name: mblk in situ probe (alt names: KY024336.1 (Genbank); dd_Smed_v6_17498_0_1)
  Species: Schmidtea mediterranea
  Insert size (bp): 422
  Cloning method: Restriction Enzyme; 5′ cloning site Eam1105I (destroyed during cloning); 3′ cloning site Eam1105I (destroyed during cloning)
  Sequencing primers: 5′ Sp6; 3′ T3
Terms and licenses: Academic/Nonprofit Terms; Industry Terms: Not Available to Industry
Depositor comments: Cloning primers: F-CGTGCTCGTGAGAATTGTTG, R-AGTACGCAGCAGAGGCAAGT
How to cite: pRRG101-mblk was a gift from Phillip Newmark (Addgene plasmid # 99091 ; http://n2t.net/addgene:99091 ; RRID:Addgene_99091)
