[The description below was written by a language model from this plasmid's Addgene catalogue record and pLannotate feature annotations shown in this document.]
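Description:
pRRG101-mblk is a small, high-copy bacterial plasmid built on the pJC53.2 backbone, a T/A cloning vector designed for in vitro transcription of double-stranded RNA and of sense or antisense riboprobes. It carries a 422 bp fragment of the mblk gene from the planarian Schmidtea mediterranea, inserted at Eam1105I sites that were destroyed during cloning. The plasmid replicates in E. coli from a ColE1/pUC-type origin and is selected with both ampicillin (β-lactamase) and kanamycin (the neo/nptII aminoglycoside phosphotransferase). The annotation also picks up fragments of an M13 origin and of the Tn5 transposase, which are most likely non-functional remnants carried along with the backbone and the kanamycin resistance cassette.

The working part of the construct is a symmetrical arrangement of phage promoters around the insert. On one side, a T7 promoter is followed by an SP6 promoter facing inward. On the other side, a T3 promoter and a second T7 promoter face inward from the opposite strand. A T7 terminator lies outside each T7 promoter, oriented to stop transcripts arriving from the opposite T7 promoter. Because T7 promoters flank the fragment in convergent orientation, T7 RNA polymerase can transcribe both strands, yielding complementary RNAs that anneal into dsRNA for RNA interference. SP6 or T3 polymerase transcribes only one strand, giving strand-specific probes for in situ hybridization. Which of these gives the antisense probe depends on the insert orientation, which the record does not state.

The stated purpose is dsRNA and riboprobe synthesis for mblk, and the plasmid was deposited in connection with a functional genomics screen for regulators of planarian brain regeneration.
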