Features (pLannotate 1.2.2; 12 found; start..end, strand, type, name):
      8..596     +  rep_origin     ori: high-copy-number ColE1/pMB1/pBR322/pUC origin of replication
    779..826     -  terminator     T7 terminator: transcription terminator for bacteriophage T7 RNA polymerase
    840..858     +  promoter       T7 promoter: promoter for bacteriophage T7 RNA polymerase
    862..880     +  promoter       SP6 promoter: promoter for bacteriophage SP6 RNA polymerase
   1422..1440    -  promoter       T3 promoter: promoter for bacteriophage T3 RNA polymerase
   1444..1462    -  promoter       T7 promoter: promoter for bacteriophage T7 RNA polymerase
   1476..1523    +  terminator     T7 terminator: transcription terminator for bacteriophage T7 RNA polymerase
   1530..1596    +  rep_origin     M13 ori (fragment): M13 bacteriophage origin of replication; arrow indicates direction of (+) strand synthesis
   1599..1898    +  CDS            tnpA (fragment): TN5P_ECOLX - Also known as tnp. Experimental evidence at protein level: Swiss-Prot protein existence level 1. Mediates transposition of transposon Tn5 by a 'cut and paste' mechanism. First, the monomeric transposase binds the 19 bp inverted DNA repeats flanking the transposon. Then, dimerization of the DNA- bound transposase creates a synaptic DNA complex. After nicking of the first DNA strand, excision of the transposon proceeds through a series of intermediates. The transposase then mediates the insertion of the transposon at a new site by strand transfer. The activity of the wild- type tran
   1930..2721    +  CDS            neo: KKA2_KLEPN - Also known as kan, nptII. Experimental evidence at protein level: Swiss-Prot protein existence level 1. Resistance to kanamycin, neomycin, paromomycin, ribostamycin, butirosin and gentamicin B. From Klebsiella pneumoniae.
   2725..2741    +  promoter       AmpR promoter (fragment): bla
   2742..3602    +  CDS            AmpR: β-lactamase; bla; confers resistance to ampicillin, carbenicillin, and related antibiotics
>Addgene plasmid #99091 | pRRG101-mblk | addgene full sequence | sequence record 192090 | Addgene NGS Result
GATCTTCTTGAGATCCTTTTTTTCTGCGCGTAATCTGCTGCTTGCAAACAAAAAAACCACCGCTACCAGC
GGTGGTTTGTTTGCCGGATCAAGAGCTACCAACTCTTTTTCCGAAGGTAACTGGCTTCAGCAGAGCGCAG
ATACCAAATACTGTTCTTCTAGTGTAGCCGTAGTTAGGCCACCACTTCAAGAACTCTGTAGCACCGCCTA
CATACCTCGCTCTGCTAATCCTGTTACCAGTGGCTGCTGCCAGTGGCGATAAGTCGTGTCTTACCGGGTT
GGACTCAAGACGATAGTTACCGGATAAGGCGCAGCGGTCGGGCTGAACGGGGGGTTCGTGCACACAGCCC
AGCTTGGAGCGAACGACCTACACCGAACTGAGATACCTACAGCGTGAGCTATGAGAAAGCGCCACGCTTC
CCGAAGGGAGAAAGGCGGACAGGTATCCGGTAAGCGGCAGGGTCGGAACAGGAGAGCGCACGAGGGAGCT
TCCAGGGGGAAACGCCTGGTATCTTTATAGTCCTGTCGGGTTTCGCCACCTCTGACTTGAGCGTCGATTT
TTGTGATGCTCGTCAGGGGGGCGGAGCCTATGGAAAAACGCCAGCAACGCGGCCTTTTTACGGTTCCTGG
CCTTTTGCTGGCCTTTTGCTCACATGTTCTTTCCTGCGTTATCCCCTGATTCTGTGGATAACCGTATTAC
CGCCTTTGAGTGAGCTGATACCGCTCGCCGCAGCCGAACGACCGAGCGCAGCGAGTCAGTGAGCGAGGAA
GCACGCGTCAAAAAACCCCTCAAGACCCGTTTAGAGGCCCCAAGGGGTTATGCTAGGCGCGCCGGATCCT
AATACGACTCACTATAGGGAGATTTAGGTGACACTATAGAAGTGACCTTAGTACGCAGCAGAGGCAAGTG
GTGAAAAATTTCAGAACAAACCAACAAACAAATTGTTGCATCGCTTGTTTAGGCTTTGTTCGGAAAATTA
ACCGTCCTAGTCATTAGATTCTGTTTTTGGGAAAAATTAATGCTTTCCTTTTAATTCATTGAAATTGCAA
TACGAAAATATAAAAAAAAATTTGATGTGAAATAATTGATTATTTCAGTTTTTTTTTAATATATTATAAT
CAAATATATTTCTCGTCTGTCATCGTCGATTAAATTTCGGATTCACTCGACCGATGTATTGCTCAAAATG
TTACCATGAACGAAAATATACCCGGCTCGAATTAGCAACCTGGCAGGATAAAATTCCAGTAATCGTTGGT
ATAGAAGAAATTGTTAAAACAATATTTGAATATTCATTTGACCAAGTCGATGAAGATAAGCCCATTAAAA
CAACAGTAATCAAAGACTGGAATGAAGAAGAAATTTACTGTTTGTGTGAAAAAAAGATTTCCGAAATCAA
CAATTCTCACGAGAAGGTCTCCCTTTAGTGAGGGTTAATTCTCCCTATAGTGAGTCGTATTAGGATCCGG
CGCGCCTAGCATAACCCCTTGGGGCCTCTAAACGGGTCTTGAGGGGTTTTTTGACGCGTCGATTTCGGCC
TATTGGTTAAAAAATGAGCTGATTTAACAAAAATTTAACGCGAATTTTAACAAAATTCAGGGCGCAAGGG
CTGCTAAAGGAAGCGGAACACGTAGAAAGCCAGTCCGCAGAAACGGTGCTGACCCCGGATGAATGTCAGC
TACTGGGCTATCTGGACAAGGGAAAACGCAAGCGCAAAGAGAAAGCAGGTAGCTTGCAGTGGGCTTACAT
GGCGATAGCTAGACTGGGCGGTTTTATGGACAGCAAGCGAACCGGAATTGCCAGCTGGGGCGCCCTCTGG
TAAGGTTGGGAAGCCCTGCAAAGTAAACTGGATGGCTTTCTTGCCGCCAATGATCTGATGGCGCAGGGGA
TCAAGATCTGATCAAGAGACAGGATGAGGATCGTTTCGCATGATTGAACAAGATGGATTGCACGCAGGTT
CTCCGGCCGCTTGGGTGGAGAGGCTATTCGGCTATGACTGGGCACAACAGACAATCGGCTGCTCTGATGC
CGCCGTGTTCCGGCTGTCAGCGCAGGGGCGCCCGGTTCTTTTTGTCAAGACCGACCTGTCCGGTGCCCTG
AATGAACTGCAGGACGAGGCAGCGCGGCTATCGTGGCTGGCCACGACGGGCGTTCCTTGCGCAGCTGTGC
TCGACGTTGTCACTGAAGCGGGAAGGGACTGGCTGCTATTGGGCGAAGTGCCGGGGCAGGATCTCCTGTC
ATCCCACCTTGCTCCTGCCGAGAAAGTATCCATCATGGCTGATGCAATGCGGCGGCTGCATACGCTTGAT
CCGGCTACCTGCCCATTCGACCACCAAGCGAAACATCGCATCGAGCGAGCACGTACTCGGATGGAAGCCG
GTCTTGTCGATCAGGATGATCTGGACGAAGAGCATCAGGGGCTCGCGCCAGCCGAACTGTTCGCCAGGCT
CAAGGCGCGCATGCCCGACGGCGAGGATCTCGTCGTGACCCATGGCGATGCCTGCTTGCCGAATATCATG
GTGGAAAATGGCCGCTTTTCTGGATTCATCGACTGTGGCCGGCTGGGTGTGGCGGACCGCTATCAGGACA
TAGCGTTGGCTACCCGTGATATTGCTGAAGAGCTTGGCGGCGAATGGGCTGACCGCTTCCTCGTGCTTTA
CGGTATCGCCGCTCCCGATTCGCAGCGCATCGCCTTCTATCGCCTTCTTGACGAGTTCTTCTGAATTGAA
AAAGGAAGAGTATGAGTATTCAACATTTCCGTGTCGCCCTTATTCCCTTTTTTGCGGCATTTTGCCTTCC
TGTTTTTGCTCACCCAGAAACGCTGGTGAAAGTAAAAGATGCTGAAGATCAGTTGGGTGCACGAGTGGGT
TACATCGAACTGGATCTCAACAGCGGTAAGATCCTTGAGAGTTTTCGCCCCGAAGAACGTTTTCCAATGA
TGAGCACTTTTAAAGTTCTGCTATGTGGCGCGGTATTATCCCGTATTGACGCCGGGCAAGAGCAACTCGG
TCGCCGCATACACTATTCTCAGAATGACTTGGTTGAGTACTCACCAGTCACAGAAAAGCATCTTACGGAT
GGCATGACAGTAAGAGAATTATGCAGTGCTGCCATAACCATGAGTGATAACACTGCGGCCAACTTACTTC
TGACAACGATCGGAGGACCGAAGGAGCTAACCGCTTTTTTGCACAACATGGGGGATCATGTAACTCGCCT
TGATCGTTGGGAACCGGAGCTGAATGAAGCCATACCAAACGACGAGCGTGACACCACGATGCCTGTAGCA
ATGGCAACAACGTTGCGCAAACTATTAACTGGCGAACTACTTACTCTAGCTTCCCGGCAACAATTAATAG
ACTGGATGGAGGCGGATAAAGTTGCAGGACCACTTCTGCGCTCGGCCCTTCCGGCTGGCTGGTTTATTGC
TGATAAATCTGGAGCCGGTGAGCGTGGGTCTCGCGGTATCATTGCAGCACTGGGGCCAGATGGTAAGCCC
TCCCGTATCGTAGTTATCTACACGACGGGGAGCCAGGCAACTATGGATGAACGAAATAGACAGATCGCTG
AGATAGGTGCCTCACTGATTAAGCATTGGTAACTGTCAGACCAAGTTTACTCATATATACTTTAGATTGA
TTTAAAACTTCATTTTTAATTTAAAAGGATCTAGGTGAAGATCCTTTTTGATAATCTCATGACCAAAATC
CCTTAACGTGAGTTTTCGTTCCACTGAGCGTCAGACCCCGTAGAAAAGATCAAAG
